>Addgene plasmid #91852 | pGL4.23-IL2RA CaRE4 scramble (plus strand) | addgene full sequence | sequence record 180044 | Addgene NGS Result
GGCCTAACTGGCCGGTACCTGAGCTCGCTAGCCTCCCTCTTCCTCCTGTACCCTCAACCCATCAGCTGCC
TGTACTGCTGTAGCAACAACTTCTCTCTGAAAACCTTCTATTTCTGGTGGCTACACACAGGTGTCTGCTC
CGGCAGGATATCTCCCAGAGGTGTTTATAGACTCCGTAAAGATCGGCACGACAGGAGTCAACACTGGTGC
GGAGAAACGAAAGCACGTCAAGGCGGCAGAGAGTGCTACGGTGCGGCTGGCGAGGGGAAGCGTCCTTCTT
CAGAATTCTGGCTGTTATCCTCTTACTTGGCACGAGCTCCGATGGGGTCCGTACAAGTGACCGGCCTACG
AGGTCGGCACGTAAGGTGGAGTGTCCTTTACTAATAAGCCCGGTTTGATAACAGACCGTGCAGGACCGAG
GACTGCACTGGATTTCACCCTAAAGCCCCGTAGCGCCTTAAGCCATCCTGCAGGAGGCCGGCTGCTCTAG
CAGGTTGAGGAGTGCCACGCGGCTCTGTGGGTACCGCCTCACTTGGCCTCGGCGGCCAAGCTTAGACACT
AGAGGGTATATAATGGAAGCTCGACTTCCAGCTTGGCAATCCGGTACTGTTGGTAAAGCCACCATGGAAG
ATGCCAAAAACATTAAGAAGGGCCCAGCGCCATTCTACCCACTCGAAGACGGGACCGCCGGCGAGCAGCT
GCACAAAGCCATGAAGCGCTACGCCCTGGTGCCCGGCACCATCGCCTTTACCGACGCACATATCGAGGTG
GACATTACCTACGCCGAGTACTTCGAGATGAGCGTTCGGCTGGCAGAAGCTATGAAGCGCTATGGGCTGA
ATACAAACCATCGGATCGTGGTGTGCAGCGAGAATAGCTTGCAGTTCTTCATGCCCGTGTTGGGTGCCCT
GTTCATCGGTGTGGCTGTGGCCCCAGCTAACGACATCTACAACGAGCGCGAGCTGCTGAACAGCATGGGC
ATCAGCCAGCCCACCGTCGTATTCGTGAGCAAGAAAGGGCTGCAAAAGATCCTCAACGTGCAAAAGAAGC
TACCGATCATACAAAAGATCATCATCATGGATAGCAAGACCGACTACCAGGGCTTCCAAAGCATGTACAC
CTTCGTGACTTCCCATTTGCCACCCGGCTTCAACGAGTACGACTTCGTGCCCGAGAGCTTCGACCGGGAC
AAAACCATCGCCCTGATCATGAACAGTAGTGGCAGTACCGGATTGCCCAAGGGCGTAGCCCTACCGCACC
GCACCGCTTGTGTCCGATTCAGTCATGCCCGCGACCCCATCTTCGGCAACCAGATCATCCCCGACACCGC
TATCCTCAGCGTGGTGCCATTTCACCACGGCTTCGGCATGTTCACCACGCTGGGCTACTTGATCTGCGGC
TTTCGGGTCGTGCTCATGTACCGCTTCGAGGAGGAGCTATTCTTGCGCAGCTTGCAAGACTATAAGATTC
AATCTGCCCTGCTGGTGCCCACACTATTTAGCTTCTTCGCTAAGAGCACTCTCATCGACAAGTACGACCT
AAGCAACTTGCACGAGATCGCCAGCGGCGGGGCGCCGCTCAGCAAGGAGGTAGGTGAGGCCGTGGCCAAA
CGCTTCCACCTACCAGGCATCCGCCAGGGCTACGGCCTGACAGAAACAACCAGCGCCATTCTGATCACCC
CCGAAGGGGACGACAAGCCTGGCGCAGTAGGCAAGGTGGTGCCCTTCTTCGAGGCTAAGGTGGTGGACTT
GGACACCGGTAAGACACTGGGTGTGAACCAGCGCGGCGAGCTGTGCGTCCGTGGCCCCATGATCATGAGC
GGCTACGTTAACAACCCCGAGGCTACAAACGCTCTCATCGACAAGGACGGCTGGCTGCACAGCGGCGACA
TCGCCTACTGGGACGAGGACGAGCACTTCTTCATCGTGGACCGGCTGAAGAGCCTGATCAAATACAAGGG
CTACCAGGTAGCCCCAGCCGAACTGGAGAGCATCCTGCTGCAACACCCCAACATCTTCGACGCCGGGGTC
GCCGGCCTGCCCGACGACGATGCCGGCGAGCTGCCCGCCGCAGTCGTCGTGCTGGAACACGGTAAAACCA
TGACCGAGAAGGAGATCGTGGACTATGTGGCCAGCCAGGTTACAACCGCCAAGAAGCTGCGCGGTGGTGT
TGTGTTCGTGGACGAGGTGCCTAAAGGACTGACCGGCAAGTTGGACGCCCGCAAGATCCGCGAGATTCTC
ATTAAGGCCAAGAAGGGCGGCAAGATCGCCGTGTAATAATTCTAGAGTCGGGGCGGCCGGCCGCTTCGAG
CAGACATGATAAGATACATTGATGAGTTTGGACAAACCACAACTAGAATGCAGTGAAAAAAATGCTTTAT
TTGTGAAATTTGTGATGCTATTGCTTTATTTGTAACCATTATAAGCTGCAATAAACAAGTTAACAACAAC
AATTGCATTCATTTTATGTTTCAGGTTCAGGGGGAGGTGTGGGAGGTTTTTTAAAGCAAGTAAAACCTCT
ACAAATGTGGTAAAATCGATAAGGATCCGTCGACCGATGCCCTTGAGAGCCTTCAACCCAGTCAGCTCCT
TCCGGTGGGCGCGGGGCATGACTATCGTCGCCGCACTTATGACTGTCTTCTTTATCATGCAACTCGTAGG
ACAGGTGCCGGCAGCGCTCTTCCGCTTCCTCGCTCACTGACTCGCTGCGCTCGGTCGTTCGGCTGCGGCG
AGCGGTATCAGCTCACTCAAAGGCGGTAATACGGTTATCCACAGAATCAGGGGATAACGCAGGAAAGAAC
ATGTGAGCAAAAGGCCAGCAAAAGGCCAGGAACCGTAAAAAGGCCGCGTTGCTGGCGTTTTTCCATAGGC
TCCGCCCCCCTGACGAGCATCACAAAAATCGACGCTCAAGTCAGAGGTGGCGAAACCCGACAGGACTATA
AAGATACCAGGCGTTTCCCCCTGGAAGCTCCCTCGTGCGCTCTCCTGTTCCGACCCTGCCGCTTACCGGA
TACCTGTCCGCCTTTCTCCCTTCGGGAAGCGTGGCGCTTTCTCATAGCTCACGCTGTAGGTATCTCAGTT
CGGTGTAGGTCGTTCGCTCCAAGCTGGGCTGTGTGCACGAACCCCCCGTTCAGCCCGACCGCTGCGCCTT
ATCCGGTAACTATCGTCTTGAGTCCAACCCGGTAAGACACGACTTATCGCCACTGGCAGCAGCCACTGGT
AACAGGATTAGCAGAGCGAGGTATGTAGGCGGTGCTACAGAGTTCTTGAAGTGGTGGCCTAACTACGGCT
ACACTAGAAGAACAGTATTTGGTATCTGCGCTCTGCTGAAGCCAGTTACCTTCGGAAAAAGAGTTGGTAG
CTCTTGATCCGGCAAACAAACCACCGCTGGTAGCGGTGGTTTTTTTGTTTGCAAGCAGCAGATTACGCGC
AGAAAAAAAGGATCTCAAGAAGATCCTTTGATCTTTTCTACGGGGTCTGACGCTCAGTGGAACGAAAACT
CACGTTAAGGGATTTTGGTCATGAGATTATCAAAAAGGATCTTCACCTAGATCCTTTTAAATTAAAAATG
AAGTTTTAAATCAATCTAAAGTATATATGAGTAAACTTGGTCTGACAGCGGCCGCAAATGCTAAACCACT
GCAGTGGTTACCAGTGCTTGATCAGTGAGGCACCGATCTCAGCGATCTGCCTATTTCGTTCGTCCATAGT
GGCCTGACTCCCCGTCGTGTAGATCACTACGATTCGTGAGGGCTTACCATCAGGCCCCAGCGCAGCAATG
ATGCCGCGAGAGCCGCGTTCACCGGCCCCCGATTTGTCAGCAATGAACCAGCCAGCAGGGAGGGCCGAGC
GAAGAAGTGGTCCTGCTACTTTGTCCGCCTCCATCCAGTCTATGAGCTGCTGTCGTGATGCTAGAGTAAG
AAGTTCGCCAGTGAGTAGTTTCCGAAGAGTTGTGGCCATTGCTACTGGCATCGTGGTATCACGCTCGTCG
TTCGGTATGGCTTCGTTCAACTCTGGTTCCCAGCGGTCAAGCCGGGTCACATGATCACCCATATTATGAA
GAAATGCAGTCAGCTCCTTAGGGCCTCCGATCGTTGTCAGAAGTAAGTTGGCCGCGGTGTTGTCGCTCAT
GGTAATGGCAGCACTACACAATTCTCTTACCGTCATGCCATCCGTAAGATGCTTTTCCGTGACCGGCGAG
TACTCAACCAAGTCGTTTTGTGAGTAGTGTATACGGCGACCAAGCTGCTCTTGCCCGGCGTCTATACGGG
ACAACACCGCGCCACATAGCAGTACTTTGAAAGTGCTCATCATCGGGAATCGTTCTTCGGGGCGGAAAGA
CTCAAGGATCTTGCCGCTATTGAGATCCAGTTCGATATAGCCCACTCTTGCACCCAGTTGATCTTCAGCA
TCTTTTACTTTCACCAGCGTTTCGGGGTGTGCAAAAACAGGCAAGCAAAATGCCGCAAAGAAGGGAATGA
GTGCGACACGAAAATGTTGGATGCTCATACTCGTCCTTTTTCAATATTATTGAAGCATTTATCAGGGTTA
CTAGTACGTCTCTCAAGGATAAGTAAGTAATATTAAGGTACGGGAGGTATTGGACAGGCCGCAATAAAAT
ATCTTTATTTTCATTACATCTGTGTGTTGGTTTTTTGTGTGAATCGATAGTACTAACATACGCTCTCCAT
CAAAACAAAACGAAACAAAACAAACTAGCAAAATAGGCTGTCCCCAGTGCAAGTGCAGGTGCCAGAACAT
TTCTCT
Features (pLannotate 1.2.2; 10 found; start..end, strand, type, name):
    560..591     +  promoter       minP: minimal TATA-box promoter with low basal activity
    624..2276    +  CDS            luciferase: firefly luciferase synthetic luc2 version of the luciferase gene
   2320..2441    -  polyA_signal   SV40 poly(A) signal: SV40 polyadenylation signal
   2464..2532    -  CDS            large T antigen (fragment): large T antigen from SV40 (simian virus 40)
   2548..2680    +  CDS            TcR (fragment): tetracycline efflux protein; tet; confers resistance to tetracycline
   2860..3448    -  rep_origin     ori: high-copy-number ColE1/pMB1/pBR322/pUC origin of replication
   3648..4508    -  CDS            AmpR: β-lactamase confers resistance to ampicillin, carbenicillin, and related antibiotics
   4509..4550    -  promoter       AmpR promoter (fragment): bla
   4613..4661    +  polyA_signal   poly(A) signal: synthetic polyadenylation signal
   4675..4766    +  misc_feature   pause site: RNA polymerase II transcriptional pause signal from the human α2 globin gene
