[The description below was written by a language model from this plasmid's Addgene catalogue record and pLannotate feature annotations shown in this document.]
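Description:
pGL4.23-IL2RA CaRE4 scramble (plus strand) is a mammalian luciferase reporter plasmid built on the Promega pGL4.23 backbone and intended as a scrambled-sequence version of a reporter for a human IL2RA enhancer. It is maintained in E. coli as a high-copy plasmid through a ColE1/pUC-type origin and selected with ampicillin via the β-lactamase gene. The sequenced record is 4,766 nt, consistent with a roughly 500 bp insert added to the 4,283 bp backbone.

The reporter unit consists of a minimal TATA-box promoter (minP) with low basal activity driving the synthetic luc2 firefly luciferase coding sequence, terminated by an SV40 polyadenylation signal. Because minP is weak on its own, luciferase output depends largely on any regulatory activity of the DNA placed upstream of it. The insert, made as a synthetic gBlock and introduced by Gibson assembly, is described as a scrambled version of a segment of the IL2RA locus on human chromosome 10 termed CaRE4, cloned in the plus-strand orientation. It is not annotated in the feature table, but the unannotated stretch preceding minP is where it would be expected to lie. A synthetic poly(A) signal and an RNA polymerase II transcriptional pause site from the human α2 globin gene sit upstream of this region, which reduces read-through transcription from the backbone and keeps background low. Short annotated fragments of SV40 large T antigen and a tetracycline resistance gene appear to be backbone remnants rather than functional elements.

The record gives the purpose only as a luciferase reporter for the IL2RA enhancer. The scrambled insert suggests use as a negative control alongside intact CaRE4 reporters in transfected mammalian cells, although this role is not stated.
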