Addgene plasmid #91852: pGL4.23-IL2RA CaRE4 scramble (plus strand)
Purpose: Luciferase reporter for IL2RA enhancer (IGI-P0347)
Depositing lab: Jacob Corn. Depositing organization: University of California, Berkeley. Publication: Discovery of stimulation-responsive immune enhancers with CRISPR activation. Simeonov DR, Gowen BG, Boontanrart M, Roth TL, Gagnon JD, Mumbach MR, Satpathy AT, Lee Y, Bray NL, Chan AY, Lituiev DS, Nguyen ML, Gate RE, Subramaniam M, Li Z, Woo JM, Mitros T, Ray GJ, Curie GL, Naddaf N, Chu JS, Ma H, Boyer E, Van Gool F, Huang H, Liu R, Tobin VR, Schumann K, Daly MJ, Farh KK, Ansel KM, Ye CJ, Greenleaf WJ, Anderson MS, Bluestone JA, Chang HY, Corn JE, Marson A. Nature. 2017 Sep 7;549(7670):111-115. doi: 10.1038/nature23875. Epub 2017 Aug 30. PubMed 28854172.
Backbone
  Vector backbone: pGL4.23
  Backbone manufacturer: Promega
  Backbone size w/o insert (bp): 4283
  Vector type: Mammalian Expression, Luciferase
Growth in bacteria
  Bacterial resistance: Ampicillin, 100 μg/mL
  Growth temperature: 37°C
  Growth strain: DH5alpha
  Copy number: High Copy
Gene/Insert
  Gene/Insert name: IL2RA CaRE4 scramble (plus strand)
  Species: H. sapiens (human)
  Insert size (bp): 500
  Mutation: Sequence scrambled from ch10:6094588-6094934
  Entrez Gene: IL2RA (a.k.a. CD25, IDDM10, IL2R, IMD41, TCGFR, p55)
  Cloning method: Gibson Cloning
Terms and licenses: Academic/Nonprofit Terms; Industry Terms: Not Available to Industry
Depositor comments: Cloned from gBlock
How to cite: pGL4.23-IL2RA CaRE4 scramble (plus strand) was a gift from Jacob Corn (Addgene plasmid # 91852 ; http://n2t.net/addgene:91852 ; RRID:Addgene_91852)
